Addgene plasmid #79835: pKA-142
Purpose: Expresses PpsR2-mVenus-CAAX under CMVd1 promoter
Depositing lab: Vladislav Verkhusha. Publication: A bacterial phytochrome-based optogenetic system controllable with near-infrared light. Kaberniuk AA, Shemetov AA, Verkhusha VV. Nat Methods. 2016 May 9. doi: 10.1038/nmeth.3864. PubMed 27159085.
Backbone
  Vector backbone: pFC15K
  Backbone manufacturer: Promega
  Backbone size w/o insert (bp): 2800
  Total vector size (bp): 5000
  Vector type: Mammalian Expression
  Selectable markers: None
Growth in bacteria
  Bacterial resistance: Kanamycin, 50 μg/mL
  Growth temperature: 37°C
  Growth strain: DH5alpha
  Copy number: Low Copy
Gene/Insert
  Gene/Insert name: PpsR2-mVenus-CAAX
  Species: Rhodopseudomonas palustris
  Insert size (bp): 2200
  Mutation: RpPpsR2 cysteine 439 changed to serine
  GenBank ID: KX063612 CAE26978.1
  Promoter: CMVd1
  Cloning method: Restriction Enzyme; 5′ cloning site AsisI (not destroyed); 3′ cloning site NotI (not destroyed)
  Sequencing primers: 5′ ggtaggcgtgtacggtgggag; 3′ GCA TCA CAA ATT TCA CAA ATA AAG C
Resource information
  A portion of this plasmid was derived from a plasmid made by: A RpPpsR2 gene of R. palustris (NCBI Gene rpa1536) (accession code CAE26978) was provided by M. Papiz (Liverpool University, UK) and T. Beatty (University of British Columbia, Canada).
Terms and licenses: Academic/Nonprofit Terms; Industry Terms: Not Available to Industry
How to cite: pKA-142 was a gift from Vladislav Verkhusha (Addgene plasmid # 79835 ; http://n2t.net/addgene:79835 ; RRID:Addgene_79835)
