[The description below was written by a language model from this plasmid's Addgene catalogue record and pLannotate feature annotations shown in this document.]
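Description:
pKA-142 is a mammalian expression plasmid of about 5 kb built on the Promega pFC15K backbone. It is propagated in E. coli through a ColE1/pUC-type origin and selected with kanamycin via a Tn5-derived NeoR/KanR (aminoglycoside phosphotransferase) gene. The catalogue lists the plasmid as low copy, although the annotated origin is of the type usually described as high copy. No mammalian selectable marker is recorded. A ColE1 cer site is also present, which helps resolve plasmid multimers so the plasmid is maintained as monomers. Short annotated fragments of Tn5 transposase and SV40 large T antigen appear to be remnants flanking the resistance gene and the polyadenylation region rather than functional genes.

The payload is a roughly 2.2 kb fusion, PpsR2-mVenus-CAAX, cloned between the AsiSI and NotI sites and driven by CMVd1. This truncated cytomegalovirus immediate-early promoter gives somewhat lower expression than the full-length CMV promoter. T7 and SP6 promoters lie just upstream of the coding region, and an SV40 poly(A) signal follows it. The PpsR2 portion comes from Rhodopseudomonas palustris and carries a cysteine 439 to serine substitution. The automated feature table does not annotate it, but it presumably occupies the unannotated stretch between the promoters and mVenus. It is fused to the monomeric yellow fluorescent protein mVenus, followed by a short K-Ras C-terminal fragment that supplies the CAAX motif, a lipidation signal that targets proteins to the plasma membrane.

The associated publication describes a bacterial phytochrome-based optogenetic system controlled by near-infrared light. In that context, this construct supplies a fluorescently labelled, membrane-anchored PpsR2 component expressed at moderated levels in mammalian cells.
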