Features (pLannotate 1.2.2; 12 found; start..end, strand, type, name):
      1..100     +  promoter       CMVd1 promoter: truncated human cytomegalovirus (CMV) immediate early promoter that yields slightly reduced expression relative to the full-length promoter
    132..150     +  promoter       T7 promoter: promoter for bacteriophage T7 RNA polymerase
    156..174     +  promoter       SP6 promoter: promoter for bacteriophage SP6 RNA polymerase
   1667..2383    +  CDS            mVenus: mVenus is a basic (constitutively fluorescent) yellow fluorescent protein published in 2006, derived from Aequorea victoria. It is reported to be a rapidly-maturing monomer with moderate acid sensitivity.
   2390..2437    +  CDS            K-Ras (fragment): human small GTPase proto-oncoprotein
   2461..2582    -  polyA_signal   SV40 poly(A) signal: SV40 polyadenylation signal
   2605..2673    -  CDS            large T antigen (fragment): large T antigen from SV40 (simian virus 40)
   2694..2846    -  CDS            tnpA (fragment): TN5P_ECOLX - Also known as tnp. Experimental evidence at protein level: Swiss-Prot protein existence level 1. Mediates transposition of transposon Tn5 by a 'cut and paste' mechanism. First, the monomeric transposase binds the 19 bp inverted DNA repeats flanking the transposon. Then, dimerization of the DNA- bound transposase creates a synaptic DNA complex. After nicking of the first DNA strand, excision of the transposon proceeds through a series of intermediates. The transposase then mediates the insertion of the transposon at a new site by strand transfer. The activity of the wild- type tran
   2848..2949    +  CDS            tnpA (fragment): TN5P_ECOLX - Also known as tnp. Experimental evidence at protein level: Swiss-Prot protein existence level 1. Mediates transposition of transposon Tn5 by a 'cut and paste' mechanism. First, the monomeric transposase binds the 19 bp inverted DNA repeats flanking the transposon. Then, dimerization of the DNA- bound transposase creates a synaptic DNA complex. After nicking of the first DNA strand, excision of the transposon proceeds through a series of intermediates. The transposase then mediates the insertion of the transposon at a new site by strand transfer. The activity of the wild- type tran
   2981..3775    +  CDS            NeoR/KanR: aminoglycoside phosphotransferase from Tn5; aph(3')-II (or nptII); confers resistance to neomycin, kanamycin, and G418 (Geneticin®)
   3947..4535    -  rep_origin     ori: high-copy-number ColE1/pMB1/pBR322/pUC origin of replication
   4651..4934    +  misc_feature   cer region: ColE1-derived recombination site that helps to maintain plasmids as monomers
>Addgene plasmid #79835 | pKA-142 | depositor full sequence | sequence record 153237 | pKA-142 sequence 4987 bps
CCAAAATCAACGGGACTTTCCAAAATGTCGTAATAACCCCGCCCCGTTGACGCAAATGGGCGGTAGGCGT
GTACGGTGGGAGGTCTATATAAGCAGAGCTGGTTTAGTGAACCGTCAGATCACTAGAAGCTTAATACGAC
TCACTATAGGGTACGATTTAGGTGACACTATAGAATAAGGAGCGATCGCCATGGCTAGCGCGTCAAAGTC
CGTTCATGCCGACATCACCCTTCTGCTCGATATGGAGGGTGTGATTCGCGAAGCCACCCTGTCTCCGACG
ATGGCGGCCGAGAGCGTGGACGGTTGGCTGGGGCGTCGCTGGAGCGACATCGCCGGCGCCGAAGGCGGCG
ACAAGGTTCGCCGCATGGTCGAAGACGCCCGCCGCAGCGGCATCTCGGCTTTCCGCCAGATCAATCAGCC
TTTCCCGAGCGGCGTCGAAATCCCGATCGAATTCACCACGATGCTGCTGGGCGACCGCACCGGCATGATC
GCGGTCGGCAAGAACATGCAGGCGGTCACCGAGCTGCATTCCCGGCTGATCGCTGCGCAGCAGGCGATGG
AGCGCGACTATTGGCGGTTGCGTGAATTGGAGACTCGCTACCGCCTGGTGTTCGACGCTGCCGCCGATGC
GGTGATGATCGTCTCCGCCGGCGACATGCGCATCGTCGAAGCCAACCGGGCGGCGGTGAATGCGATCAGC
CGCGTCGAGCGCGGCAATGACGACCTTGCGGGGCGTGATTTCCTCGCCGAAGTGGCGGCTGCCGATCGCG
ATGCGGTGCGCGACATGCTGGCCCAGGTGCGTCAGCGCGGCACCGCACTCAGCGTCCTCGTTCATCTCGG
CCGTTACGACCGCGCCTGGATGCTGCGCGGTTCGCTGATGTCGTCCGAGCGTCGTCAGGTTTTCCTGCTG
CACTTCACCCCGGTGACCACGACTCCCGCGATCGACGACGTCGACGATGATGCCGTGCTGCGCGGGCTGA
TCGATCGCATTCCCGACGGGTTCGTCGCACTGGATTCGGAAGGCGTCGTTCGTCACGCCAACCAGGCGTT
TCTCGATCTGGTCCAGATCGGCTCCAAGCCTGCGGCGGTCGGACGATCGCTGGGCGTCTGGATGGGTCGT
CCGGGCGCCGATCTGTCCAGCTTGCTGACGCTGCTGCGGCGCTACAAGACGGTGCGGCTGTTCCAAACGA
CGATCCGCGGCGAGCTCGGCACCGAGACTGAAGTCGAGGTCTCGGCCGTCGACGGCGAGGACGACCAATA
CATCGGCGTTCTGATGCGCAATGTCGCGCGACGCCTCGACGCTGCGGACGACCACGATGCCTTGCGTCAG
GCGCTCGGCCCGATCAGCAAGCAGCTCGGGCGATCCTCGCTGCGCAAGCTGGTGAAGAACGCCGTGAGCA
TTGTCGAGCAGCACTACGTGAAGGAAGCGCTGTTGCGATCCAAGGGCAATCGCACGGCAACTGCCGAACT
GCTCGGATTGAGCCGGCAGAGCCTTTATGCAAAACTCAACTCCTACGGCTTCGACGACAAAGGTGTCGTT
GCTTCTGCTGCCGACGGTGCAGAGGGCGCCTCAGACGACGCAGAGGATAAGCTTAGTGCTGGTGGTAGTG
CTGGTGGTAGTGCTGGTGGTAGTGCTGGTGGTAGTGCTGGTGGACCGGTCGCCACCATGGTGAGCAAGGG
CGAGGAGCTGTTCACCGGGGTGGTGCCCATCCTGGTCGAGCTGGACGGCGACGTAAACGGCCACAAGTTC
AGCGTGTCCGGCGAGGGCGAGGGCGATGCCACCTACGGCAAGCTGACCCTGAAGCTGATCTGCACCACCG
GCAAGCTGCCCGTGCCCTGGCCCACCCTCGTGACCACCCTGGGCTACGGCCTGCAGTGCTTCGCCCGCTA
CCCCGACCACATGAAGCAGCACGACTTCTTCAAGTCCGCCATGCCCGAAGGCTACGTCCAGGAGCGCACC
ATCTTCTTCAAGGACGACGGCAACTACAAGACCCGCGCCGAGGTGAAGTTCGAGGGCGACACCCTGGTGA
ACCGCATCGAGCTGAAGGGCATCGACTTCAAGGAGGACGGCAACATCCTGGGGCACAAGCTGGAGTACAA
CTACAACAGCCACAACGTCTATATCACCGCCGACAAGCAGAAGAACGGCATCAAGGCCAACTTCAAGATC
CGCCACAACATCGAGGACGGCGGCGTGCAGCTCGCCGACCACTACCAGCAGAACACCCCCATCGGCGACG
GCCCCGTGCTGCTGCCCGACAACCACTACCTAAGCTACCAGTCCAAGCTGAGCAAAGACCCCAACGAGAA
GCGCGATCACATGGTCCTGCTGGAACGCGTGACCGCCGCCGGGATCACTCTCGGCATGGACGAGCTGTAC
AAGGCTAGCGGTAAAAAGAAGAAAAAGAAGTCAAAGACAAAGTGTGTAATTATGTAAGCGGCCGCTTCGA
GCAGACATGATAAGATACATTGATGAGTTTGGACAAACCACAACTAGAATGCAGTGAAAAAAATGCTTTA
TTTGTGAAATTTGTGATGCTATTGCTTTATTTGTAACCATTATAAGCTGCAATAAACAAGTTAACAACAA
CAATTGCATTCATTTTATGTTTCAGGTTCAGGGGGAGATGTGGGAGGTTTTTTTAAGCAAGTAAAACCTC
TACAAATGTGGTAAAATCGAATTCTAATGGATCCTCTTTGCGCTTGCGTTTTCCCTTGTCCAGATAGCCC
AGTAGCTGACATTCATCCGGGGTCAGCACCGTTTCTGCGGACTGGCTTTCTACGTGTTCCGCTTCCTTTA
GCAGCCCTTGCGCCCTGAGTGCTTGCGGCAGCGTGAGCTTCAAAAGAATTGCCAGCTGGGGCGCCCTCTG
GTAAGGTTGGGAAGCCCTGCAAAGTAAACTGGATGGCTTTCTTGCCGCCAAGGATCTGATGGCGCAGGGG
ATCAAGATCTGATCAAGAGACAGGATGACGGTCGTTTCGCATGCTTGAACAAGATGGATTGCACGCAGGT
TCTCCGGCCGCTTGGGTGGAGAGGCTATTCGGCTATGACTGGGCACAACAGACAATCGGCTGCTCTGATG
CCGCCGTGTTCCGGCTGTCAGCGCAGGGGCGCCCGGTTCTTTTTGTCAAGACCGACCTGTCCGGTGCCCT
GAATGAACTGCAGGACGAGGCAGCGCGGCTATCGTGGCTGGCCACGACGGGCGTTCCTTGCGCAGCTGTG
CTCGACGTTGTCACTGAAGCGGGAAGGGACTGGCTGCTATTGGGCGAAGTGCCGGGGCAGGATCTCCTGT
CATCTCACCTTGCTCCTGCCGAGAAAGTATCCATCATGGCTGATGCAATGCGGCGGCTGCATACGCTTGA
TCCGGCTACCTGCCCATTCGACCACCAAGCGAAACATCGCATCGAGCGAGCACGCACTCGGATGGAAGCC
GGTCTTGTCGATCAGGATGATCTGGACGAAGAGCATCAGGGGCTCGCGCCAGCCGAACTGTTCGCCAGGC
TCAAGGCGCGTATGCCGGATGGTGAGGATCTCGTCGTGACTCATGGCGATGCCTGCTTGCCGAATATCAT
GGTGGAAAATGGCCGCTTTTCTGGATTCATCGACTGTGGCCGGCTGGGTGTGGCGGACCGCTATCAGGAC
ATAGCGTTGGCTACCCGTGATATTGCTGAAGAGCTTGGCGGCGAATGGGCTGACCGCTTCCTCGTGCTTT
ACGGTATCGCCGCTCCCGATTCGCAGCGCATCGCCTTCTATCGCCTTCTTGACGAGTTCTTCTGAGCGGG
ACTCTGGGGTTCGAAATGACCGACCAAGCGACGCCCAACCGGTATCAGCTCACTCAAAGGCGGTAATACG
GTTATCCACAGAATCAGGGGATAACGCAGGAAAGAACATGTGAGCAAAAGGCCAGCAAAAGGCCAGGAAC
CGTAAAAAGGCCGCGTTGCTGGCGTTTTTCCATAGGCTCCGCCCCCCTGACGAGCATCACAAAAATCGAC
GCTCAAGTCAGAGGTGGCGAAACCCGACAGGACTATAAAGATACCAGGCGTTTCCCCCTGGAAGCTCCCT
CGTGCGCTCTCCTGTTCCGACCCTGCCGCTTACCGGATACCTGTCCGCCTTTCTCCCTTCGGGAAGCGTG
GCGCTTTCTCATAGCTCACGCTGTAGGTATCTCAGTTCGGTGTAGGTCGTTCGCTCCAAGCTGGGCTGTG
TGCACGAACCCCCCGTTCAGCCCGACCGCTGCGCCTTATCCGGTAACTATCGTCTTGAGTCCAACCCGGT
AAGACACGACTTATCGCCACTGGCAGCAGCCACTGGTAACAGGATTAGCAGAGCGAGGTATGTAGGCGGT
GCTACAGAGTTCTTGAAGTGGTGGCCTAACTACGGCTACACTAGAAGGACAGTATTTGGTATCTGCGCTC
TGCTGAAGCCAGTTACCTTCGGAAAAAGAGTTGGTAGCTCTTGATCCGGCAAACAAACCACCGCTGGTAG
CGGTGGTTTTTTTGTTTGCAAGCAGCAGATTACGCGCAGAAAAAAAGGATTTCAAGAAGATCCTTTGATC
TTTTCTACGGGGTCTGACGCTCAGTGGAACGAAAACTCACGTTAAGGGATTTTGGTCATGAGATTATCAA
AAAGGATCTTCACCTAGATCCTTTTATAGTCCGGAAATACAGGAACGCACGCTGGATGGCCCTTCGCTGG
GATGGTGAAACCATGAAAAATGGCAGCTTCAGTGGATTAAGTGGGGGTAATGTGGCCTGTACCCTCTGGT
TGCATAGGTATTCATACGGTTAAAATTTATCAGGCGCGATTGCGGCAGTTTTTCGGGTGGTTTGTTGCCA
TTTTTACCTGTCTGCTGCCGTGATCGCGCTGAACGCGTTTTAGCGGTGCGTACAATTAAGGGATTATGGT
AAATCCACTTACTGTCTGCCCTCGTAGCCATCGAGATAAACCGCAGTACTCCGGCCACGATGCGTCCGGC
GTAGAGGATCGAGATCT
