>Addgene plasmid #79835 | pKA-142 | addgene partial sequence | sequence record 153235 | CMV-F 5'-CGCAAATGGGCGGTAGGCGTG-3'
CTGGTTTAGTGAACCGTCAGATCACTAGAAGCTTAATACGACTCACTATAGGGTACGATTTAGGTGACAC
TATAGAATAAGGAGCGATCGCCATGGCTAGCGCGTCAAAGTCCGTTCATGCCGACATCACCCTTCTGCTC
GATATGGAGGGTGTGATTCGCGAAGCCACCCTGTCTCCGACGATGGCGGCCGAGAGCGTGGACGGTTGGC
TGGGGCGTCGCTGGAGCGACATCGCCGGCGCCGAAGGCGGCGACAAGGTTCGCCGCATGGTCGAAGACGC
CCGCCGCAGCGGCATCTCGGCTTTCCGCCAGATCAATCAGCCTTTCCCGAGCGGCGTCGAAATCCCGATC
GAATTCACCACGATGCTGCTGGGCGACCGCACCGGCATGATCGCGGTCGGCAAGAACATGCAGGCGGTCA
CCGAGCTGCATTCCCGGCTGATCGCTGCGCAGCAGGCGATGGAGCGCGACTATTGGCGGTTGCGTGAATT
GGAGACTCGCTACCGCCTGGTGTTCGACGCTGCCGCCGATGCGGTGATGATCGTCTCCGCCGGCGACATG
CGCATCGTCGAAGCCAACCGGGCGGCGGTGAATGCGATCAGCCGCGTCGAGCGCGGCAATGACGACCTTG
CGGGGCGTGATTTCCTCGCCGAAGTGGCGGCTGCCGATCGCGATGCGGTGCGCGACATGCTGGCCCAGGT
GCGTCAGCGCGGCACCGCACTCAGCGTCCTCGTTCATCTCGGCCGTTACGACCGCGCCTGGATGCTGCGC
GGTTCGCTGATGTCGTCCGAGCGTCGTCAGGTTT
