>Addgene plasmid #79835 | pKA-142 | addgene partial sequence | sequence record 153236 | SV40pA-R 5'-GAAATTTGTGATGCTATTGC-3'
GTTAACAACAACAATTGCATTCATTTTATGTTTCAGGTTCAGGGGGAGATGTGGGAGGTTTTTTTAAGCA
AGTAAAACCTCTACAAATGTGGTAAAATCGAATTCTAATGGATCCTCTTTGCGCTTGCGTTTTCCCTTGT
CCAGATAGCCCAGTAGCTGACATTCATCCGGGGTCAGCACCGTTTCTGCGGACTGGCTTTCTACGTGTTC
CGCTTCCTTTAGCAGCCCTTGCGCCCTGAGTGCTTGCGGCAGCGTGAGCTTCAAAAGAATTGCCAGCTGG
GGCGCCCTCTGGTAAGGTTGGGAAGCCCTGCAAAGTAAACTGGATGGCTTTCTTGCCGCCAAGGATCTGA
TGGCGCAGGGGATCAAGATCTGATCAAGAGACAGGATGACGGTCGTTTCGCATGCTTGAACAAGATGGAT
TGCACGCAGGTTCTCCGGCCGCTTGGGTGGAGAGGCTATTCGGCTATGACTGGGCACAACAGACAATCGG
CTGCTCTGATGCCGCCGTGTTCCGGCTGTCAGCGCAGGGGCGCCCGGTTCTTTTTGTCAAGACCGACCTG
TCCGGTGCCCTGAATGAACTGCAGGACGAGGCAGCGCGGCTATCGTGGCTGGCCACGACGGGCGTTCCTT
GCGCAGCTGTGCTCGACGTTGTCACTGAAGCGGGAAGGGACTGGCTGCTATTGGGCGAAGTGCCGGGGCA
GGATCTCCTGTCATCTCACCTTGCTCCTGCCGAGAAAGTATCCATCATGGCTGATGCAATGCGGCGGCTG
CATACGCTTGATCCGGCTACCTGCCCATTCGACCACCAAGCGAAACATCGCATCGAGCGAGCACGCACTC
G
